Addgene plasmid #43764: IV-GAC
Depositing lab: Chad Cowan & Kiran Musunuru. Depositing organization: Harvard University. Publication: A TALEN Genome-Editing System for Generating Human Stem Cell-Based Disease Models. Ding Q, Lee YK, Schaefer EA, Peters DT, Veres A, Kim K, Kuperwasser N, Motola DL, Meissner TB, Hendriks WT, Trevisan M, Gupta RM, Moisan A, Banks E, Friesen M, Schinzel RT, Xia F, Tang A, Xia Y, Figueroa E, Wann A, Ahfeldt T, Daheron L, Zhang F, Rubin LL, Peng LF, Chung RT, Musunuru K, Cowan CA. Cell Stem Cell. 2012 Dec 12. pii: S1934-5909(12)00645-5. doi: 10.1016/j.stem.2012.11.011. PubMed 23246482.
Backbone
  Vector backbone: pCRII-TOPO
  Backbone manufacturer: Invitrogen
  Backbone size w/o insert (bp): 3973
  Vector type: Bacterial Cloning
Growth in bacteria
  Bacterial resistance: Ampicillin and Kanamycin, 100 & 50 μg/mL
  Growth temperature: 37°C
  Growth strain: Top10
  Copy number: High Copy
Gene/Insert
  Gene/Insert name: IV-GAC
  Species: Synthetic
  Insert size (bp): 279
  Cloning method: TOPO Cloning
  Sequencing primers: 5′ T7; 3′ M13-rev
Terms and licenses: Academic/Nonprofit Terms; Industry Terms: Not Available to Industry
How to cite: IV-GAC was a gift from Chad Cowan & Kiran Musunuru (Addgene plasmid # 43764 ; http://n2t.net/addgene:43764 ; RRID:Addgene_43764)
