[The description below was written by a language model from this plasmid's Addgene catalogue record.]
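Description:
IV-GAC is a small bacterial cloning plasmid built on the commercial pCRII-TOPO backbone (about 4 kb without insert), into which a 279 bp synthetic fragment was placed by TOPO cloning. It is a high-copy plasmid propagated in E. coli, and the record lists both ampicillin and kanamycin resistance, consistent with the dual selection markers carried by this backbone. No feature table is provided, so the origin of replication and other backbone elements are not itemised. The listed sequencing primers (T7 on the 5′ side, M13 reverse on the 3′ side) indicate that the insert sits in the standard multiple cloning region, flanked by these universal priming sites. The vector is not designed for expression in mammalian cells, and the record describes no promoter intended to drive the insert, nor any tags or reporters.

The insert is described only by its name and as synthetic. The record does not say what it encodes. The associated publication describes a TALEN genome-editing system for generating human stem cell-based disease models, so the plasmid most plausibly belongs to a library of modular building blocks used to assemble custom TALE repeat arrays. On that reading, the name may denote a position in the assembly scheme ("IV") and a three-nucleotide target ("GAC"), and the 279 bp size is roughly compatible with a short block of TALE repeats. This interpretation is inferred from the name, size and publication title rather than stated in the record. In practice the plasmid would serve as a storage and amplification vehicle from which the fragment is recovered for downstream assembly, not as a functional nuclease construct in its own right.
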