>Addgene plasmid #43764 | IV-GAC | depositor partial sequence | sequence record 59029 | IV-GAC sequence 279 bps
CGTCTCGACTCACCCCAGAGCAGGTCGTGGCAATCGCGAGCAATAACGGCGGAAAACAGGCTTTGGAAAC
GGTGCAGAGGCTCCTTCCAGTGCTGTGCCAAGCGCACGGCCTCACCCCAGAGCAGGTCGTGGCAATCGCC
TCCAACATTGGCGGGAAACAGGCACTCGAGACTGTCCAGCGCCTGCTTCCCGTGCTGTGCCAAGCGCACG
GATTAACCCCAGAGCAGGTCGTGGCGATCGCAAGCCACGACGGAGGAAGACCCGCACTGGAGAGAGACG
