>Addgene plasmid #43764 | IV-GAC | addgene partial sequence | sequence record 62179 | M13-F20 5'-TGTAAAACGACGGCCAGT-3'
CTATAGGGCGAATTGGGCCCTCTAGATGCATGCTCGAGCGGCCGCCAGTGTGATGGATATCTGCAGAATT
CGCCCTTATATAGATGCCGTCCTAGCGCGTCTCGACTCACCCCAGAGCAGGTCGTGGCAATCGCGAGCAA
TAACGGCGGAAAACAGGCTTTGGAAACGGTGCAGAGGCTCCTTCCAGTGCTGTGCCAAGCGCACGGCCTC
ACCCCAGAGCAGGTCGTGGCAATCGCCTCCAACATTGGCGGGAAACAGGCACTCGAGACTGTCCAGCGCC
TGCTTCCCGTGCTGTGCCAAGCGCACGGATTAACCCCAGAGCAGGTCGTGGCGATCGCAAGCCACGACGG
AGGAAGACCCGCACTGGAGAGAGACGTGGGCACAGGAAAGATACTTAAGGGCGAATTCCAGCACACTGGC
GGCCGTTACTAGTGGATCCGAGCTCGGTACCAAGCTTGATGCATAGCTTGAGTATTCTATAGTGTCACCT
AAATAGCTTGGCGTAATCATGGTCATAGCTGTTTCCTGTGTGAAATTGTTATCCGCTCACAATTCCACAC
AACATACGAGCCGGAAGCATAAAGTGTAAAGCCTGGGGTGCCTAATGAGTGAGCTAACTCACATTAATTG
CGTTGCGCTCACTGCCCGCTTTCCAGTCGGGAAACCTGTCGTGCCAGCTGCATTAATGAATCGGCCAACG
CGCGGGGAGAGGCGGTTTGCGTATTGGGCGCTCTTCCGCTTCCTCGCTCACTGACTCGCTGCGCTCGGTC
GTTCGGCTGCGGCGAGCGGTATCAGCTCACTCAAAGGCGGTAATACGGTTATCCACAGAATCAGGGGATA
ACGCAGGAAAGAACATGTGAGCAAAAGGCCAGCA
